Addgene plasmid #130130: pRDAX-020 FLAG miRFP670[1] IRES miRFP670[2]
Purpose: PPI (BiFC/TriFC) assay vector
Depositing lab: Gary Lewin. Depositing organization: Max-Delbrueck-Centrum fuer Molekulare Medizin (MDC).
Backbone
  Vector backbone: pEGFP-N1 U55762 Clontech
  Vector type: Mammalian Expression
Growth in bacteria
  Bacterial resistance: Kanamycin, 50 μg/mL
  Growth temperature: 37°C
  Growth strain: DH5alpha
  Copy number: High Copy
Gene/Insert
  Gene/Insert name: miRFP670
  Species: M. musculus (mouse)
  Cloning method: Restriction Enzyme; 5′ cloning site unknown (unknown if destroyed); 3′ cloning site unknown (unknown if destroyed)
Terms and licenses: Academic/Nonprofit Terms; Industry Terms: Not Available to Industry
How to cite: pRDAX-020 FLAG miRFP670[1] IRES miRFP670[2] was a gift from Gary Lewin (Addgene plasmid # 130130 ; http://n2t.net/addgene:130130 ; RRID:Addgene_130130)
