[The description below was written by a language model from this plasmid's Addgene catalogue record and pLannotate feature annotations shown in this document.]
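Description:
pRDAX-020 FLAG miRFP670[1] IRES miRFP670[2] is a 5.6 kb mammalian expression plasmid built on the Clontech pEGFP-N1 backbone and intended as an assay vector for protein–protein interaction studies by bimolecular or trimolecular fluorescence complementation (BiFC/TriFC). It replicates in E. coli at high copy from a pUC-type ColE1 origin and also carries an f1 origin. Selection relies on the Tn5 NeoR/KanR gene, which sits behind both a bacterial (bla-type) promoter and the SV40 early promoter and ends at an HSV TK polyadenylation signal. It therefore confers kanamycin resistance in bacteria and G418 resistance in transfected mammalian cells.

The payload is a bicistronic cassette driven by the CMV immediate-early enhancer and promoter and terminated by the SV40 poly(A) signal. Downstream of a remnant multiple cloning site, the annotation detects a FLAG-type epitope, followed by an unannotated stretch, the EMCV IRES2 element, a second unannotated stretch, and then another FLAG tag. The miRFP670 fragments themselves were not recognised by the annotation software. Judging from the plasmid name, the unannotated regions on either side of the IRES probably hold the two halves, [1] and [2], of the split near-infrared fluorescent protein miRFP670. The IRES would allow both halves to be translated from a single transcript, with the FLAG tags presumably allowing their immunodetection. A short match to SV40 large T antigen after the second FLAG tag may represent a nuclear localisation signal, though the record does not say so.

The catalogue lists the insert species as mouse, without explanation. The record names no fused interaction partners and does not identify the cloning sites, so the construct may serve as a control or as a recipient for candidate proteins.
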