Features (pLannotate 1.2.2; 17 found; start..end, strand, type, name):
     46..105     +  rep_origin     RSF ori (fragment): Plasmids containing the RSF 1030 origin of replication can be propagated in E. coli cells that contain additional plasmids with compatible origins.
    173..476     +  enhancer       CMV enhancer: human cytomegalovirus immediate early enhancer
    477..680     +  promoter       CMV promoter: human cytomegalovirus (CMV) immediate early promoter
    703..746     +  misc_feature   MCS (fragment): multiple cloning site
    755..779     +  CDS            3xFLAG (fragment): three tandem FLAG® epitope tags
   1177..1763    +  misc_feature   IRES2: internal ribosome entry site (IRES) of the encephalomyocarditis virus (EMCV)
   2352..2375    +  CDS            FLAG: FLAG® epitope tag, followed by an enterokinase cleavage site
   2394..2477    +  CDS            large T antigen (fragment): large T antigen from SV40 (simian virus 40)
   2500..2621    +  polyA_signal   SV40 poly(A) signal: SV40 polyadenylation signal
   2655..3083    -  rep_origin     f1 ori (sequence partly withheld): f1 bacteriophage origin of replication; arrow indicates direction of (+) strand synthesis
   3110..3214    +  promoter       AmpR promoter: bla
   3216..3573    +  promoter       SV40 promoter: SV40 enhancer and early promoter
   3608..4402    +  CDS            NeoR/KanR: aminoglycoside phosphotransferase from Tn5; aph(3')-II (or nptII); confers resistance to neomycin, kanamycin, and G418 (Geneticin®)
   4423..4575    +  CDS            ble (fragment): BLE_KLEPN - Experimental evidence at protein level: Swiss-Prot protein existence level 1. Binding protein with a strong affinity to the bleomycin family of antibiotics. Binds to CL990; an antimitotic-antibiotic compound. From Klebsiella pneumoniae.
   4634..4681    +  polyA_signal   HSV TK poly(A) signal: herpes simplex virus thymidine kinase polyadenylation signal (Cole and Stacy, 1985)
   4772..4788    -  polyA_signal   bGH poly(A) signal (fragment): bovine growth hormone polyadenylation signal
   5010..5598    +  rep_origin     ori: high-copy-number ColE1/pMB1/pBR322/pUC origin of replication
>Addgene plasmid #130130 | pRDAX-020 FLAG miRFP670[1] IRES miRFP670[2] | depositor full sequence | sequence record 249508 | Full Sequence
CGCCAGCAACGCGGCCTTTTTACGGTTCCTGGCCTTTTGCTGGCCTTTTGCTCACATGTTCTTTCCTGCG
TTATCCCCTGATTCTGTGGATAACCGTATTACCGCCATGCATTAGTTATTAATAGTAATCAATTACGGGG
TCATTAGTTCATAGCCCATATATGGAGTTCCGCGTTACATAACTTACGGTAAATGGCCCGCCTGGCTGAC
CGCCCAACGACCCCCGCCCATTGACGTCAATAATGACGTATGTTCCCATAGTAACGCCAATAGGGACTTT
CCATTGACGTCAATGGGTGGAGTATTTACGGTAAACTGCCCACTTGGCAGTACATCAAGTGTATCATATG
CCAAGTACGCCCCCTATTGACGTCAATGACGGTAAATGGCCCGCCTGGCATTATGCCCAGTACATGACCT
TATGGGACTTTCCTACTTGGCAGTACATCTACGTATTAGTCATCGCTATTACCATGGTGATGCGGTTTTG
GCAGTACATCAATGGGCGTGGATAGCGGTTTGACTCACGGGGATTTCCAAGTCTCCACCCCATTGACGTC
AATGGGAGTTTGTTTTGGCACCAAAATCAACGGGACTTTCCAAAATGTCGTAACAACTCCGCCCCATTGA
CGCAAATGGGCGGTAGGCGTGTACGGTGGGAGGTCTATATAAGCAGAGCTGGTTTAGTGAACCGTCAGAT
CCGCTAGCGCTACCGGACTCAGATCTCGAGCTCAAGCTTCGAATTCGCCACCATGGACTACAAAGACGAT
GACGATAAAGGAAGTGTGGCTGGGCATGCTAGCGGTTCTCCTGCCTTTGGCACCGCTAGTCACTCCAACT
GCGAGCACGAGGAGATCCATCTTGCTGGGAGTATCCAGCCTCACGGAGCCCTTCTGGTCGTTAGCGAACA
CGATCACCGTGTGATTCAGGCAAGCGCGAATGCAGCCGAGTTCCTCAACCTGGGCAGTGTGCTGGGAGTT
CCCTTGGCCGAAATCGACGGAGATCTGCTGATCAAGATTCTGCCCCATCTCGATCCGACAGCTGAAGGCA
TGCCAGTAGCAGTTAGGTGTCGCATTGGGAATCCGTCCACCGAGTATTGCGGTCTGATGCATAGGCCACC
AGAAGGAGGGCTGATTATCGAGCTGGAAAGAGCGGGACCCTAAGAATTCAGATCCGCCCCTCTCCCTCCC
CCCCCCCTAACGTTACTGGCCGAAGCCGCTTGGAATAAGGCCGGTGTGCGTTTGTCTATATGTTATTTTC
CACCATATTGCCGTCTTTTGGCAATGTGAGGGCCCGGAAACCTGGCCCTGTCTTCTTGACGAGCATTCCT
AGGGGTCTTTCCCCTCTCGCCAAAGGAATGCAAGGTCTGTTGAATGTCGTGAAGGAAGCAGTTCCTCTGG
TAGCTTCTTGAAGACAAACAACGTCTGTAGCGACCCTTTGCAGGCAGCGGAACCCCCCACCTGGCGACAG
GTGCCTCTGCGGCCAAAAGCCACGTGTATAAGATACACCTGCAAAGGCGGCACAACCCCAGTGCCACGTT
GTGAGTTGGATAGTTGTGGAAAGAGTCAAATGGCTCTCCTCAAGCGTATTCAACAAGGGGCTGAAGGATG
CCCAGAAGGTACCCCATTGTATGGGATCTGATCTGGGGCCTCGGTACACATGCTTTACATGTGTTTAGTC
GAGGTTAAAAAAACGTCTAGGCCCCCCGAACCACGGGGACGTGGTTTTCCTTTGAAAAACACGATGATAA
TATGGCCACAACCATGAGAGCGGGACCCAGTATCGACCTGTCTGGGACACTCGCACCAGCACTGGAGCGC
ATAAGAACTGCTGGATCACTGAGGGCCCTCTGTGACGACACAGTCTTGCTCTTTCAGCAATGTACGGGCT
ATGATCGAGTGATGGTGTACCGATTCGACGAACAGGGTCATGGTCTGGTCTTTTCCGAGTGTCACGTGCC
TGGCCTGGAGAGCTACTTTGGCAACCGCTATCCCTCTTCTACCGTACCCCAGATGGCCAGGCAACTTTAC
GTCCGGCAACGGGTCAGAGTGCTGGTGGATGTGACCTACCAGCCTGTGCCACTCGAACCTCGGCTGAGCC
CACTCACTGGACGGGATCTGGACATGAGCGGCTGCTTCCTGAGGTCCATGTCACCTTGCCATCTGCAGTT
CTTGAAGGACATGGGCGTTCGAGCCACACTCGCAGTCTCACTGGTTGTAGGCGGGAAACTGTGGGGTCTT
GTGGTGTGTCACCACTACCTTCCCAGGTTCATCCGGTTCGAGTTGAGAGCCATCTGCAAACGTTTGGCCG
AGAGAATAGCCACCCGCATTACTGCTCTGGAATCCACTGGTGATTACAAGGATGACGATGACAAGTAAGC
GGCCGCGACTCTAGATCATAATCAGCCATACCACATTTGTAGAGGTTTTACTTGCTTTAAAAAACCTCCC
ACACCTCCCCCTGAACCTGAAACATAAAATGAATGCAATTGTTGTTGTTAACTTGTTTATTGCAGCTTAT
AATGGTTACAAATAAAGCAATAGCATCACAAATTTCACAAATAAAGCATTTTTTTCACTGCATTCTAGTT
GTGGTTTGTCCAAACTCATCAATGTATCTTAAGGCGTAAATTGTAAGCGTTAATATTTTGTTAAAATTCG
CGTTAAATTTTTGTTAAATCAGCTCATTTTTTAACCAATAGGCCGAAATCGGCAAAATCCCTTATAAATC
AAAAGAATAGACCGAGATAGGGT
[37 nt withheld, positions 2754-2790]
AAAGAACGTGGACTCCAACGTCAAAGG
[49 nt withheld, positions 2818-2866]
T
[91 nt withheld, positions 2868-2958]
G
[124 nt withheld, positions 2960-3083]
CAGGTGGCACTTTTCGGGGAAATGTGCGCGGAACCCCTATTTGTTTATTTTTCTAAATACATTCAAATAT
GTATCCGCTCATGAGACAATAACCCTGATAAATGCTTCAATAATATTGAAAAAGGAAGAGTCCTGAGGCG
GAAAGAACCAGCTGTGGAATGTGTGTCAGTTAGGGTGTGGAAAGTCCCCAGGCTCCCCAGCAGGCAGAAG
TATGCAAAGCATGCATCTCAATTAGTCAGCAACCAGGTGTGGAAAGTCCCCAGGCTCCCCAGCAGGCAGA
AGTATGCAAAGCATGCATCTCAATTAGTCAGCAACCATAGTCCCGCCCCTAACTCCGCCCATCCCGCCCC
TAACTCCGCCCAGTTCCGCCCATTCTCCGCCCCATGGCTGACTAATTTTTTTTATTTATGCAGAGGCCGA
GGCCGCCTCGGCCTCTGAGCTATTCCAGAAGTAGTGAGGAGGCTTTTTTGGAGGCCTAGGCTTTTGCAAA
GATCGATCAAGAGACAGGATGAGGATCGTTTCGCATGATTGAACAAGATGGATTGCACGCAGGTTCTCCG
GCCGCTTGGGTGGAGAGGCTATTCGGCTATGACTGGGCACAACAGACAATCGGCTGCTCTGATGCCGCCG
TGTTCCGGCTGTCAGCGCAGGGGCGCCCGGTTCTTTTTGTCAAGACCGACCTGTCCGGTGCCCTGAATGA
ACTGCAAGACGAGGCAGCGCGGCTATCGTGGCTGGCCACGACGGGCGTTCCTTGCGCAGCTGTGCTCGAC
GTTGTCACTGAAGCGGGAAGGGACTGGCTGCTATTGGGCGAAGTGCCGGGGCAGGATCTCCTGTCATCTC
ACCTTGCTCCTGCCGAGAAAGTATCCATCATGGCTGATGCAATGCGGCGGCTGCATACGCTTGATCCGGC
TACCTGCCCATTCGACCACCAAGCGAAACATCGCATCGAGCGAGCACGTACTCGGATGGAAGCCGGTCTT
GTCGATCAGGATGATCTGGACGAAGAGCATCAGGGGCTCGCGCCAGCCGAACTGTTCGCCAGGCTCAAGG
CGAGCATGCCCGACGGCGAGGATCTCGTCGTGACCCATGGCGATGCCTGCTTGCCGAATATCATGGTGGA
AAATGGCCGCTTTTCTGGATTCATCGACTGTGGCCGGCTGGGTGTGGCGGACCGCTATCAGGACATAGCG
TTGGCTACCCGTGATATTGCTGAAGAGCTTGGCGGCGAATGGGCTGACCGCTTCCTCGTGCTTTACGGTA
TCGCCGCTCCCGATTCGCAGCGCATCGCCTTCTATCGCCTTCTTGACGAGTTCTTCTGAGCGGGACTCTG
GGGTTCGAAATGACCGACCAAGCGACGCCCAACCTGCCATCACGAGATTTCGATTCCACCGCCGCCTTCT
ATGAAAGGTTGGGCTTCGGAATCGTTTTCCGGGACGCCGGCTGGATGATCCTCCAGCGCGGGGATCTCAT
GCTGGAGTTCTTCGCCCACCCTAGGGGGAGGCTAACTGAAACACGGAAGGAGACAATACCGGAAGGAACC
CGCGCTATGACGGCAATAAAAAGACAGAATAAAACGCACGGTGTTGGGTCGTTTGTTCATAAACGCGGGG
TTCGGTCCCAGGGCTGGCACTCTGTCGATACCCCACCGAGACCCCATTGGGGCCAATACGCCCGCGTTTC
TTCCTTTTCCCCACCCCACCCCCCAAGTTCGGGTGAAGGCCCAGGGCTCGCAGCCAACGTCGGGGCGGCA
GGCCCTGCCATAGCCTCAGGTTACTCATATATACTTTAGATTGATTTAAAACTTCATTTTTAATTTAAAA
GGATCTAGGTGAAGATCCTTTTTGATAATCTCATGACCAAAATCCCTTAACGTGAGTTTTCGTTCCACTG
AGCGTCAGACCCCGTAGAAAAGATCAAAGGATCTTCTTGAGATCCTTTTTTTCTGCGCGTAATCTGCTGC
TTGCAAACAAAAAAACCACCGCTACCAGCGGTGGTTTGTTTGCCGGATCAAGAGCTACCAACTCTTTTTC
CGAAGGTAACTGGCTTCAGCAGAGCGCAGATACCAAATACTGTCCTTCTAGTGTAGCCGTAGTTAGGCCA
CCACTTCAAGAACTCTGTAGCACCGCCTACATACCTCGCTCTGCTAATCCTGTTACCAGTGGCTGCTGCC
AGTGGCGATAAGTCGTGTCTTACCGGGTTGGACTCAAGACGATAGTTACCGGATAAGGCGCAGCGGTCGG
GCTGAACGGGGGGTTCGTGCACACAGCCCAGCTTGGAGCGAACGACCTACACCGAACTGAGATACCTACA
GCGTGAGCTATGAGAAAGCGCCACGCTTCCCGAAGGGAGAAAGGCGGACAGGTATCCGGTAAGCGGCAGG
GTCGGAACAGGAGAGCGCACGAGGGAGCTTCCAGGGGGAAACGCCTGGTATCTTTATAGTCCTGTCGGGT
TTCGCCACCTCTGACTTGAGCGTCGATTTTTGTGATGCTCGTCAGGGGGGCGGAGCCTATGGAAAAA
